>Addgene plasmid #106098 | pENTR4_CELF1 | addgene full sequence | sequence record 203409 | Addgene NGS Result
CTTTCCTGCGTTATCCCCTGATTCTGTGGATAACCGTATTACCGCCTTTGAGTGAGCTGATACCGCTCGC
CGCAGCCGAACGACCGAGCGCAGCGAGTCAGTGAGCGAGGAAGCGGAAGAGCGCCCAATACGCAAACCGC
CTCTCCCCGCGCGTTGGCCGATTCATTAATGCAGCTGGCACGACAGGTTTCCCGACTGGAAAGCGGGCAG
TGAGCGCAACGCAATTAATACGCGTACCGCTAGCCAGGAAGAGTTTGTAGAAACGCAAAAAGGCCATCCG
TCAGGATGGCCTTCTGCTTAGTTTGATGCCTGGCAGTTTATGGCGGGCGTCCTGCCCGCCACCCTCCGGG
CCGTTGCTTCACAACGTTCAAATCCGCTCCCGGCGGATTTGTCCTACTCAGGAGAGCGTTCACCGACAAA
CAACAGATAAAACGAAAGGCCCAGTCTTCCGACTGAGCCTTTCGTTTTATTTGATGCCTGGCAGTTCCCT
ACTCTCGCGTTAACGCTAGCATGGATGTTTTCCCAGTCACGACGTTGTAAAACGACGGCCAGTCTTAAGC
TCGGGCCCCAAATAATGATTTTATTTTGACTGATAGTGACCTGTTCGTTGCAACAAATTGATGAGCAATG
CTTTTTTATAATGCCAACTTTGTACAAAAAAGCAGGCTTCATGAACGGCACCCTGGACCACCCAGACCAA
CCAGATCTTGATGCTATCAAGATGTTTGTGGGCCAGGTTCCAAGGACCTGGTCTGAAAAGGACTTGCGGG
AACTCTTCGAACAGTATGGTGCTGTGTATGAAATCAACGTCCTAAGGGATAGGAGCCAAAACCCGCCTCA
GAGCAAAGGGTGCTGTTTTGTTACATTTTACACCCGTAAAGCTGCATTAGAAGCTCAGAATGCTCTTCAC
AACATGAAAGTCCTCCCAGGGATGCATCACCCTATACAGATGAAACCTGCTGACAGTGAGAAGAACAATG
CAGTGGAAGACAGGAAGCTGTTTATTGGTATGATTTCCAAGAAGTGCACTGAAAATGACATCCGAGTCAT
GTTCTCTTCGTTTGGACAGATTGAAGAATGCCGGATATTGCGGGGACCTGATGGCCTGAGCCGAGGTTGT
GCATTTGTGACTTTTACAACAAGAGCCATGGCACAGACGGCTATCAAGGCAATGCACCAAGCACAGACCA
TGGAGGGTTGCTCATCACCCATGGTGGTAAAATTTGCTGATACACAGAAGGACAAAGAACAGAAGAGAAT
GGCCCAGCAGCTCCAGCAGCAGATGCAGCAAATCAGCGCAGCATCTGTGTGGGGAAACCTTGCTGGTCTA
AATACTCTTGGACCCCAGTATTTAGCACTTTATTTGCAGCTCCTTCAGCAGACTGCCTCCTCTGGGAACC
TCAACACCCTGAGCAGCCTCCACCCAATGGGAGGGTTGAATGCAATGCAGTTACAGAATTTGGCTGCACT
AGCTGCTGCAGCTAGTGCAGCTCAGAACACACCAAGTGGTACCAATGCTCTCACTACATCCAGCAGTCCC
CTCAGCGTGCTCACTAGTTCAGGGTCCTCACCTAGCTCTAGCAGCAGTAATTCTGTCAACCCCATAGCCT
CACTTGGAGCCCTGCAGACATTAGCTGGAGCAACGGCTGGCCTCAATGTTGGCTCTTTGGCAGGAATGGC
TGCTTTAAATGGTGGCCTGGGCAGCAGTGGCCTTTCCAATGGCACCGGGAGCACCATGGAGGCCCTCACT
CAGGCCTACTCGGGTATCCAGCAATATGCTGCTGCTGCGCTCCCCACTCTGTACAACCAGAATCTTCTGA
CACAGCAGAGTATTGGTGCTGCTGGAAGCCAGAAGGAAGGTCCAGAGGGAGCCAACCTGTTCATCTACCA
CCTGCCCCAGGAGTTTGGTGATCAGGACCTGCTGCAGATGTTTATGCCCTTTGGGAATGTCGTGTCTGCC
AAGGTTTTCATAGACAAGCAGACAAACCTGAGCAAGTGTTTTGGTTTTGTAAGTTACGACAATCCTGTTT
CGGCCCAAGCTGCCATCCAGTCCATGAACGGCTTTCAGATTGGCATGAAGCGGCTTAAAGTGCAGCTCAA
ACGTTCGAAGAATGACAGCAAGCCCTACTGAACCCAGCTTTCTTGTACAAAGTTGGCATTATAAGAAAGC
ATTGCTTATCAATTTGTTGCAACGAACAGGTCACTATCAGTCAAAATAAAATCATTATTTGCCATCCAGC
TGATATCCCCTATAGTGAGTCGTATTACATGGTCATAGCTGTTTCCTGGCAGCTCTGGCCCGTGTCTCAA
AATCTCTGATGTTACATTGCACAAGATAAAAATATATCATCATGAACAATAAAACTGTCTGCTTACATAA
ACAGTAATACAAGGGGTGTTATGAGCCATATTCAACGGGAAACGTCGAGGCCGCGATTAAATTCCAACAT
GGATGCTGATTTATATGGGTATAAATGGGCTCGCGATAATGTCGGGCAATCAGGTGCGACAATCTATCGC
TTGTATGGGAAGCCCGATGCGCCAGAGTTGTTTCTGAAACATGGCAAAGGTAGCGTTGCCAATGATGTTA
CAGATGAGATGGTCAGACTAAACTGGCTGACGGAATTTATGCCTCTTCCGACCATCAAGCATTTTATCCG
TACTCCTGATGATGCATGGTTACTCACCACTGCGATCCCCGGAAAAACAGCATTCCAGGTATTAGAAGAA
TATCCTGATTCAGGTGAAAATATTGTTGATGCGCTGGCAGTGTTCCTGCGCCGGTTGCATTCGATTCCTG
TTTGTAATTGTCCTTTTAACAGCGATCGCGTATTTCGTCTCGCTCAGGCGCAATCACGAATGAATAACGG
TTTGGTTGATGCGAGTGATTTTGATGACGAGCGTAATGGCTGGCCTGTTGAACAAGTCTGGAAAGAAATG
CATAAACTTTTGCCATTCTCACCGGATTCAGTCGTCACTCATGGTGATTTCTCACTTGATAACCTTATTT
TTGACGAGGGGAAATTAATAGGTTGTATTGATGTTGGACGAGTCGGAATCGCAGACCGATACCAGGATCT
TGCCATCCTATGGAACTGCCTCGGTGAGTTTTCTCCTTCATTACAGAAACGGCTTTTTCAAAAATATGGT
ATTGATAATCCTGATATGAATAAATTGCAGTTTCATTTGATGCTCGATGAGTTTTTCTAATCAGAATTGG
TTAATTGGTTGTAACACTGGCAGAGCATTACGCTGACTTGACGGGACGGCGCAAGCTCATGACCAAAATC
CCTTAACGTGAGTTACGCGTCGTTCCACTGAGCGTCAGACCCCGTAGAAAAGATCAAAGGATCTTCTTGA
GATCCTTTTTTTCTGCGCGTAATCTGCTGCTTGCAAACAAAAAAACCACCGCTACCAGCGGTGGTTTGTT
TGCCGGATCAAGAGCTACCAACTCTTTTTCCGAAGGTAACTGGCTTCAGCAGAGCGCAGATACCAAATAC
TGTTCTTCTAGTGTAGCCGTAGTTAGGCCACCACTTCAAGAACTCTGTAGCACCGCCTACATACCTCGCT
CTGCTAATCCTGTTACCAGTGGCTGCTGCCAGTGGCGATAAGTCGTGTCTTACCGGGTTGGACTCAAGAC
GATAGTTACCGGATAAGGCGCAGCGGTCGGGCTGAACGGGGGGTTCGTGCACACAGCCCAGCTTGGAGCG
AACGACCTACACCGAACTGAGATACCTACAGCGTGAGCTATGAGAAAGCGCCACGCTTCCCGAAGGGAGA
AAGGCGGACAGGTATCCGGTAAGCGGCAGGGTCGGAACAGGAGAGCGCACGAGGGAGCTTCCAGGGGGAA
ACGCCTGGTATCTTTATAGTCCTGTCGGGTTTCGCCACCTCTGACTTGAGCGTCGATTTTTGTGATGCTC
GTCAGGGGGGCGGAGCCTATGGAAAAACGCCAGCAACGCGGCCTTTTTACGGTTCCTGGCCTTTTGCTGG
CCTTTTGCTCACATGTT
Features (pLannotate 1.2.2; 10 found; start..end, strand, type, name):
    121..213     +  CDS            lacI (fragment): lac repressor; lacI; The lac repressor binds to the lac operator to inhibit transcription in E. coli. This inhibition can be relieved by adding lactose or isopropyl-β-D-thiogalactopyranoside (IPTG).
    268..295     -  terminator     rrnB T2 terminator: transcription terminator T2 from the E. coli rrnB gene
    427..470     +  terminator     rrnB T1 terminator: Escherichia coli rrnB; transcription terminator T1 from the E. coli rrnB gene
    517..553     -  CDS            lacZα (fragment): LacZα fragment of β-galactosidase; lacZ fragment
    569..668     +  protein_bind   attL1: mutant version of attL; recombination site for the Gateway® LR reaction LR Clonase™
    671..2128    +  CDS            CELF1: CELF1_HUMAN - Also known as BRUNOL2, CUGBP, CUGBP1, NAB50. Experimental evidence at protein level: Swiss-Prot protein existence level 1. RNA-binding protein implicated in the regulation of several post-transcriptional events. Involved in pre-mRNA alternative splicing, mRNA translation and stability. Mediates exon inclusion and/or exclusion in pre-mRNA that are subject to tissue-specific and developmentally regulated alternative splicing. Specifically activates exon 5 inclusion of cardiac isoforms of TNNT2 during heart remodeling at the juvenile to adult transition. Acts as both an activator an
   2132..2231    -  protein_bind   attL2: mutant version of attL; recombination site for the Gateway® LR reaction LR Clonase™
   2249..2267    -  promoter       T7 promoter: promoter for bacteriophage T7 RNA polymerase
   2401..3210    +  CDS            KanR: aminoglycoside phosphotransferase; aph(3')-Ia; confers resistance to kanamycin in bacteria or G418 (Geneticin®) in eukaryotes
   3357..3945    +  rep_origin     ori: high-copy-number ColE1/pMB1/pBR322/pUC origin of replication
