[The description below was written by a language model from this plasmid's Addgene catalogue record and pLannotate feature annotations shown in this document.]
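Description:
pENTR4_CELF1 is a Gateway entry clone of about 4.0 kb carrying the human CELF1 coding sequence. The catalogue lists the backbone as pDONR221, although the plasmid name suggests a pENTR4-type vector; the record does not resolve this difference. In either case the annotated architecture is that of a standard entry clone. It is maintained in E. coli through a high-copy ColE1/pUC-type origin of replication and selected with kanamycin via an aminoglycoside phosphotransferase (KanR) gene.

The CELF1 open reading frame (also known as CUGBP1 or BRUNOL2) encodes an RNA-binding protein involved in alternative splicing, mRNA translation and mRNA stability. It sits directly between attL1 and attL2 recombination sites. No tags, reporters or eukaryotic promoters are annotated, so the plasmid is not itself an expression construct. Instead, an LR Clonase reaction with an attR-containing destination vector transfers the insert directionally into whatever expression context is needed, with promoter and any fusion tags supplied by the destination vector. Upstream of attL1 lie the rrnB T1 and T2 transcription terminators, which shield the insert from read-through transcription from the backbone and limit unintended expression in bacteria. A T7 promoter lies just beyond attL2 on the reverse strand, pointing back towards the insert. The short lacI and lacZα fragments detected are backbone remnants with no functional role.

The stated purpose is simply an entry vector for CELF1. The associated work concerns RNA-binding proteins in stress response and cell cycle regulation, but the record does not specify which destination vectors or downstream experiments this clone was used for.
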