Addgene plasmid #106098: pENTR4_CELF1
Purpose: Entry vector for CELF1
Depositing lab: Thomas Tuschl. Depositing organization: Rockefeller University. Publication: The TIA1 RNA-Binding Protein Family Regulates EIF2AK2-Mediated Stress Response and Cell Cycle Progression. Meyer C, Garzia A, Mazzola M, Gerstberger S, Molina H, Tuschl T. Mol Cell. 2018 Feb 15;69(4):622-635.e6. doi: 10.1016/j.molcel.2018.01.011. PubMed 29429924.
Backbone
  Vector backbone: pDONR221
  Vector type: Gateway entry vector
Growth in bacteria
  Bacterial resistance: Kanamycin, 50 μg/mL
  Growth temperature: 37°C
  Growth strain: DH5alpha
  Copy number: Unknown
Gene/Insert
  Gene/Insert name: CELF1
  Species: H. sapiens (human)
  Entrez Gene: CELF1 (a.k.a. BRUNOL2, CUG-BP, CUGBP, CUGBP1, EDEN-BP, NAB50, NAPOR, hNab50)
  Cloning method: Gateway Cloning
Terms and licenses: Academic/Nonprofit Terms; Industry Terms: Not Available to Industry
How to cite: pENTR4_CELF1 was a gift from Thomas Tuschl (Addgene plasmid # 106098 ; http://n2t.net/addgene:106098 ; RRID:Addgene_106098)
